Addgene plasmid #144247: TFORF2843
Purpose: Lentiviral vector for overexpressing transcription factor ORFs with unique 24-bp barcodes. Barcodes facilitate identification of transcription factors in pooled screens.
Depositing lab: Feng Zhang. Depositing organization: Broad Institute. Publication: A transcription factor atlas of directed differentiation. Joung J, Ma S, Tay T, Geiger-Schuller KR, Kirchgatterer PC, Verdine VK, Guo B, Arias-Garcia MA, Allen WE, Singh A, Kuksenko O, Abudayyeh OO, Gootenberg JS, Fu Z, Macrae RK, Buenrostro JD, Regev A, Zhang F. Cell. 2023 Jan 5;186(1):209-229.e26. doi: 10.1016/j.cell.2022.11.026. PubMed 36608654.
Backbone
  Vector backbone: pLX_TRC317
  Backbone manufacturer: Broad Institute Genetic Perturbation Platform
  Backbone size w/o insert (bp): 8264
  Vector type: Mammalian Expression, Lentiviral
  Selectable markers: Puromycin
Growth in bacteria
  Bacterial resistance: Ampicillin, 100 μg/mL
  Growth temperature: 37°C
  Growth strain: NEB Stable
  Copy number: High Copy
Gene/Insert
  Gene/Insert name: RHOXF2B
  Species: H. sapiens (human)
  Insert size (bp): 968
  Entrez Gene: RHOXF2B
  Promoter: EF1a
  Cloning method: Unknown
  Sequencing primers: 5′ GGGTGGAGACTGAAGTTAGGCCAG; 3′ CACATAGCGTAAAAGGAGCAACATAG
Terms and licenses: Academic/Nonprofit Terms; Industry Terms: Not Available to Industry
Depositor comments: NM_001099685,ENST00000371402 . The transcription factor ORF portion of this plasmid was synthesized by Genewiz. Please test multiple small colonies in case of plasmid recombination. To make this collection available in a timely manner, a portion of this collection was not fully sequenced by Addgene. If an Addgene verified full plasmid sequence is not available, please contact us prior to placing an order to request the full sequence.
How to cite: TFORF2843 was a gift from Feng Zhang (Addgene plasmid # 144247 ; http://n2t.net/addgene:144247 ; RRID:Addgene_144247)
