[The description below was written by a language model from this plasmid's Addgene catalogue record and pLannotate feature annotations shown in this document.]
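Description:
TFORF2843 is a third-generation-style, self-inactivating lentiviral expression plasmid built on the pLX_TRC317 backbone and designed to overexpress the human homeobox transcription factor RHOXF2B in mammalian cells. It belongs to a barcoded transcription factor ORF collection in which each clone carries a unique 24-bp barcode, so that individual factors can be identified by sequencing in pooled overexpression screens such as those used to study directed differentiation. In bacteria the plasmid replicates from a high-copy ColE1/pUC-type origin and is selected with ampicillin through the bla gene. An f1 origin and remnants of a lac/T7/T3 cloning region are also present in the backbone. The depositor warns that recombination can occur, which is typical of LTR-containing plasmids.

The viral genome is transcribed from an RSV promoter fused to a truncated HIV-1 5' LTR and includes the Ψ packaging signal with a partial gag sequence, the RRE for Rev-dependent nuclear export, a cPPT/CTS that aids nuclear import, and a ΔU3 3' LTR that inactivates LTR promoter activity after integration. An SV40 poly(A) signal follows the 3' LTR. Within this frame, an SV40 early promoter drives puromycin N-acetyltransferase for selection of transduced cells. Downstream, the EF-1α promoter drives the synthesized RHOXF2B coding sequence, followed by a WPRE that enhances transcript stability and expression. The feature table does not annotate the barcode itself. A short U6 promoter fragment lies between the ORF and the WPRE, in the region where the catalogued insert extends beyond the annotated coding sequence, but the record does not state the barcode's exact position. No epitope tag or fluorescent reporter is annotated.
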