Features (pLannotate 1.2.2; 31 found; start..end, strand, type, name):
      5..231     +  promoter       RSV promoter: Rous sarcoma virus enhancer/promoter
    232..412     +  LTR            5' LTR (truncated): truncated 5' long terminal repeat (LTR) from HIV-1
    459..584     +  misc_feature   HIV-1 Ψ: packaging signal of human immunodeficiency virus type 1
    568..931     +  CDS            HIV-1 gag (fragment): gag protein from human immunodeficiency virus 1; gag
   1077..1310    +  misc_feature   RRE: The Rev response element (RRE) of HIV-1 allows for Rev-dependent mRNA export from the nucleus to the cytoplasm.
   1687..1713    +  CDS            Rev (fragment): human immunodeficiency virus 1 (HIV-1) Rev protein; rev; enhances nuclear export of unspliced and incompletely spliced viral mRNAs
   1720..1743    +  promoter       SV40 promoter (fragment): SV40 early promoter
   1744..1815    +  promoter       SV40 promoter (fragment): SV40 enhancer and early promoter
   1839..1974    +  rep_origin     SV40 ori: SV40 origin of replication
   2020..2616    +  CDS            PuroR (fragment): puromycin N-acetyltransferase; pac from Streptomyces; confers resistance to puromycin
   2665..2782    +  misc_feature   cPPT/CTS: central polypurine tract and central termination sequence of HIV-1
   2847..2913    +  CDS            small t antigen (fragment): SV40 (simian virus 40) small t antigen
   2920..4098    +  promoter       EF-1α promoter: strong constitutive promoter for human elongation factor EF-1α
   4115..4978    +  CDS            RHOXF2B: RHF2B_HUMAN - Experimental evidence at protein level: Swiss-Prot protein existence level 1. Transcription factor maybe involved in reproductive processes. Modulates expression of target genes encoding proteins involved in processes relevant to spermatogenesis. From Homo sapiens (Human).
   4994..5047    +  promoter       U6 promoter (fragment): RNA polymerase III promoter for human U6 snRNA
   5089..5677    +  misc_feature   WPRE: woodchuck hepatitis virus posttranscriptional regulatory element
   5728..5747    +  misc_feature   cPPT/CTS (fragment): central polypurine tract and central termination sequence of HIV-1
   5749..5982    +  LTR            3' LTR (ΔU3): self-inactivating 3' long terminal repeat (LTR) from HIV-1
   6060..6181    +  polyA_signal   SV40 poly(A) signal: SV40 polyadenylation signal
   6221..6356    +  rep_origin     SV40 ori: SV40 origin of replication
   6377..6395    -  promoter       T7 promoter: promoter for bacteriophage T7 RNA polymerase
   6403..6558    +  CDS            lacZα (fragment): LacZα fragment of β-galactosidase; lacZ fragment
   6563..6991    +  rep_origin     f1 ori (sequence partly withheld): f1 bacteriophage origin of replication; arrow indicates direction of (+) strand synthesis
   7044..7148    +  promoter       AmpR promoter: bla
   7149..8009    +  CDS            AmpR: β-lactamase; bla; confers resistance to ampicillin, carbenicillin, and related antibiotics
   8180..8768    +  rep_origin     ori: high-copy-number ColE1/pMB1/pBR322/pUC origin of replication
   8951..9043    +  CDS            lacI (fragment): lac repressor; lacI; The lac repressor binds to the lac operator to inhibit transcription in E. coli. This inhibition can be relieved by adding lactose or isopropyl-β-D-thiogalactopyranoside (IPTG).
   9056..9077    +  protein_bind   CAP binding site: CAP binding activates transcription in the presence of cAMP. E. coli catabolite activator protein
   9092..9122    +  promoter       lac promoter: promoter for the E. coli lac operon
   9130..9146    +  protein_bind   lac operator: The lac repressor binds to the lac operator to inhibit transcription in E. coli. This inhibition can be relieved by adding lactose or isopropyl-β-D-thiogalactopyranoside (IPTG). lac repressor encoded by lacI
   9191..9209    +  promoter       T3 promoter: promoter for bacteriophage T3 RNA polymerase
>Addgene plasmid #144247 | TFORF2843 | addgene full sequence | sequence record 404125 | Addgene NGS Result
TTAATGTAGTCTTATGCAATACTCTTGTAGTCTTGCAACATGGTAACGATGAGTTAGCAACATGCCTTAC
AAGGAGAGAAAAAGCACCGTGCATGCCGATTGGTGGAAGTAAGGTGGTACGATCGTGCCTTATTAGGAAG
GCAACAGACGGGTCTGACATGGATTGGACGAACCACTGAATTGCCGCATTGCAGAGATATTGTATTTAAG
TGCCTAGCTCGATACATAAACGGGTCTCTCTGGTTAGACCAGATCTGAGCCTGGGAGCTCTCTGGCTAAC
TAGGGAACCCACTGCTTAAGCCTCAATAAAGCTTGCCTTGAGTGCTTCAAGTAGTGTGTGCCCGTCTGTT
GTGTGACTCTGGTAACTAGAGATCCCTCAGACCCTTTTAGTCAGTGTGGAAAATCTCTAGCAGTGGCGCC
CGAACAGGGACTTGAAAGCGAAAGGGAAACCAGAGGAGCTCTCTCGACGCAGGACTCGGCTTGCTGAAGC
GCGCACGGCAAGAGGCGAGGGGCGGCGACTGGTGAGTACGCCAAAAATTTTGACTAGCGGAGGCTAGAAG
GAGAGAGATGGGTGCGAGAGCGTCAGTATTAAGCGGGGGAGAATTAGATCGCGATGGGAAAAAATTCGGT
TAAGGCCAGGGGGAAAGAAAAAATATAAATTAAAACATATAGTATGGGCAAGCAGGGAGCTAGAACGATT
CGCAGTTAATCCTGGCCTGTTAGAAACATCAGAAGGCTGTAGACAAATACTGGGACAGCTACAACCATCC
CTTCAGACAGGATCAGAAGAACTTAGATCATTATATAATACAGTAGCAACCCTCTATTGTGTGCATCAAA
GGATAGAGATAAAAGACACCAAGGAAGCTTTAGACAAGATAGAGGAAGAGCAAAACAAAAGTAAGACCAC
CGCACAGCAAGCGGCCGCTGATCTTCAGACCTGGAGGAGGAGATATGAGGGACAATTGGAGAAGTGAATT
ATATAAATATAAAGTAGTAAAAATTGAACCATTAGGAGTAGCACCCACCAAGGCAAAGAGAAGAGTGGTG
CAGAGAGAAAAAAGAGCAGTGGGAATAGGAGCTTTGTTCCTTGGGTTCTTGGGAGCAGCAGGAAGCACTA
TGGGCGCAGCGTCAATGACGCTGACGGTACAGGCCAGACAATTATTGTCTGGTATAGTGCAGCAGCAGAA
CAATTTGCTGAGGGCTATTGAGGCGCAACAGCATCTGTTGCAACTCACAGTCTGGGGCATCAAGCAGCTC
CAGGCAAGAATCCTGGCTGTGGAAAGATACCTAAAGGATCAACAGCTCCTGGGGATTTGGGGTTGCTCTG
GAAAACTCATTTGCACCACTGCTGTGCCTTGGAATGCTAGTTGGAGTAATAAATCTCTGGAACAGATTTG
GAATCACACGACCTGGATGGAGTGGGACAGAGAAATTAACAATTACACAAGCTTAATACACTCCTTAATT
GAAGAATCGCAAAACCAGCAAGAAAAGAATGAACAAGAATTATTGGAATTAGATAAATGGGCAAGTTTGT
GGAATTGGTTTAACATAACAAATTGGCTGTGGTATATAAAATTATTCATAATGATAGTAGGAGGCTTGGT
AGGTTTAAGAATAGTTTTTGCTGTACTTTCTATAGTGAATAGAGTTAGGCAGGGATATTCACCATTATCG
TTTCAGACCCACCTCCCAACCCCGAGGGGACCCATGCATTGCATCTCAATTAGTCAGCAACCAGGTGTGG
AAAGTCCCCAGGCTCCCCAGCAGGCAGAAGTATGCAAAGCATGCGTCTCAATTAGTCAGCAACCATAGTC
CCGCCCCTAACTCCGCCCATCCCGCCCCTAACTCCGCCCAGTTCCGCCCATTCTCCGCCCCATGGCTGAC
TAATTTTTTTTATTTATGCAGAGGCCGAGGCCGCCTCGGCCTCTGAGCTATTCCAGAAGTAGTGAGGAGG
CTTTTTTGGAGGCCTAGGCTTTTGCAAAAAGCTTTCTAGAGGTACCACCGGAGCTTACCATGACCGAGTA
CAAGCCCACGGTGCGCCTCGCCACCCGCGACGACGTCCCCAGGGCCGTACGCACCCTCGCCGCCGCGTTC
GCCGACTACCCCGCCACGCGCCACACCGTCGATCCGGACCGCCACATCGAGCGGGTCACCGAGCTGCAAG
AACTCTTCCTCACGCGCGTCGGGCTCGACATCGGCAAGGTGTGGGTCGCGGACGACGGCGCCGCCGTGGC
GGTCTGGACCACGCCGGAGAGCGTCGAAGCGGGGGCGGTGTTCGCCGAGATCGGCCCGCGCATGGCCGAG
TTGAGCGGTTCCCGGCTGGCCGCGCAGCAACAGATGGAAGGCCTCCTGGCGCCGCACCGGCCCAAGGAGC
CCGCGTGGTTCCTGGCCACCGTCGGCGTCTCGCCCGACCACCAGGGCAAGGGTCTGGGCAGCGCCGTCGT
GCTCCCCGGAGTGGAGGCGGCCGAGCGCGCCGGGGTGCCCGCCTTCCTGGAGACCTCCGCGCCCCGCAAC
CTCCCCTTCTACGAGCGGCTCGGCTTCACCGTCACCGCCGACGTCGAGGTGCCCGAAGGACCGCGCACCT
GGTGCATGACCCGCAAGCCCGGTGCCAGTTAACGAATTCTAGATCTTGAGACAAATGGCAGTATTCATCC
ACAATTTTAAAAGAAAAGGGGGGATTGGGGGGTACAGTGCAGGGGAAAGAATAGTAGACATAATAGCAAC
AGACATACAAACTAAAGAATTACAAAAACAAATTACAAAAATTCAAAATTTTCGGGTTTATTACAGGGAC
AGCAGAGATCCACTTTGGCGCCGGCTCGAGGCCTGCAGGTGCAAAGATGGATAAAGTTTTAAACAGAGAG
GAATCTTTGCAGCTAATGGACCTTCTAGGTCTTGAAAGGAGTGGGAATTGGCTCCGGTGCCCGTCAGTGG
GCAGAGCGCACATCGCCCACAGTCCCCGAGAAGTTGGGGGGAGGGGTCGGCAATTGAACCGGTGCCTAGA
GAAGGTGGCGCGGGGTAAACTGGGAAAGTGATGTCGTGTACTGGCTCCGCCTTTTTCCCGAGGGTGGGGG
AGAACCGTATATAAGTGCAGTAGTCGCCGTGAACGTTCTTTTTCGCAACGGGTTTGCCGCCAGAACACAG
GTAAGTGCCGTGTGTGGTTCCCGCGGGCCTGGCCTCTTTACGGGTTATGGCCCTTGCGTGCCTTGAATTA
CTTCCACCTGGCTGCAGTACGTGATTCTTGATCCCGAGCTTCGGGTTGGAAGTGGGTGGGAGAGTTCGAG
GCCTTGCGCTTAAGGAGCCCCTTCGCCTCGTGCTTGAGTTGAGGCCTGGCCTGGGCGCTGGGGCCGCCGC
GTGCGAATCTGGTGGCACCTTCGCGCCTGTCTCGCTGCTTTCGATAAGTCTCTAGCCATTTAAAATTTTT
GATGACCTGCTGCGACGCTTTTTTTCTGGCAAGATAGTCTTGTAAATGCGGGCCAAGATCTGCACACTGG
TATTTCGGTTTTTGGGGCCGCGGGCGGCGACGGGGCCCGTGCGTCCCAGCGCACATGTTCGGCGAGGCGG
GGCCTGCGAGCGCGGCCACCGAGAATCGGACGGGGGTAGTCTCAAGCTGGCCGGCCTGCTCTGGTGCCTG
GCCTCGCGCCGCCGTGTATCGCCCCGCCCTGGGCGGCAAGGCTGGCCCGGTCGGCACCAGTTGCGTGAGC
GGAAAGATGGCCGCTTCCCGGCCCTGCTGCAGGGAGCTCAAAATGGAGGACGCGGCGCTCGGGAGAGCGG
GCGGGTGAGTCACCCACACAAAGGAAAAGGGCCTTTCCGTCCTCAGCCGTCGCTTCATGTGACTCCACGG
AGTACCGGGCGCCGTCCAGGCACCTCGATTAGTTCTCGAGCTTTTGGAGTACGTCGTCTTTAGGTTGGGG
GGAGGGGTTTTATGCGATGGAGTTTCCCCACACTGAGTGGGTGGAGACTGAAGTTAGGCCAGCTTGGCAC
TTGATGTAATTCTCCTTGGAATTTGCCCTTTTTGAGTTTGGATCTTGGTTCATTCTCAAGCCTCAGACAG
TGGTTCAAAGTTTTTTTCTTCCATTTCAGGTGTCGTGAGGCTAGCACCGCCACCATGGAGCCTCCGGACC
AGTGTAGCCAGTATATGACCAGCTTGCTCAGCCCTGCAGTCGACGACGAGAAAGAACTACAGGATATGAA
TGCTATGGTGCTGTCGCTTACTGAAGAGGTCAAAGAGGAGGAAGAGGATGCACAGCCTGAGCCTGAGCAA
GGCACAGCAGCAGGAGAAAAGTTAAAGTCGGCAGGAGCCCAAGGCGGAGAAGAAAAAGATGGCGGCGGAG
AAGAAAAAGATGGCGGCGGCGCCGGAGTTCCTGGCCACCTATGGGAAGGAAACCTCGAGGGCACCAGCGG
CAGCGATGGCAACGTTGAGGACAGCGACCAGAGCGAGAAGGAACCTGGGCAGCAGTATTCGCGCCCACAG
GGCGCCGTCGGGGGGCTGGAGCCTGGCAACGCGCAGCAGCCCAACGTCCACGCCTTCACCCCATTGCAGC
TGCAGGAGCTGGAGTGCATTTTCCAACGCGAGCAGTTCCCCAGTGAGTTCCTGCGAAGGAGGCTGGCAAG
AAGCATGAATGTGACTGAACTCGCAGTGCAGATTTGGTTTGAGAATAGAAGAGCCAAATGGAGGAGACAT
CAGAGGGCATTAATGGCAAGAAACATGCTGCCCTTCATGGCAGTGGGCCAGCCTGTCATGGTAACCGCAG
CTGAGGCCATAACGGCACCCTTGTTCATCAGCGGGATGAGAGATGATTACTTCTGGGACCACAGCCATTC
CAGCAGCCTGTGTTTCCCCATGCCACCCTTTCCTCCTCCGTCCTTGCCCCTTCCACTCATGCTTCTTCCA
CCTATGCCACCCGCTGGCCAGGCTGAATTTGGCCCATTCCCTTTTGTTATCGTGCCTTCTTTCACATTCC
CCAATGTCTAGTAATGAACTAGTCCGTAACTTGAAAGTATTTCGATTTCTTGGCTTTATATATCTTGTGG
AAAGGACGAGCCTGACATGGGCGCACCGAGAATACGCGTTAAGTCGACAATCAACCTCTGGATTACAAAA
TTTGTGAAAGATTGACTGGTATTCTTAACTATGTTGCTCCTTTTACGCTATGTGGATACGCTGCTTTAAT
GCCTTTGTATCATGCTATTGCTTCCCGTATGGCTTTCATTTTCTCCTCCTTGTATAAATCCTGGTTGCTG
TCTCTTTATGAGGAGTTGTGGCCCGTTGTCAGGCAACGTGGCGTGGTGTGCACTGTGTTTGCTGACGCAA
CCCCCACTGGTTGGGGCATTGCCACCACCTGTCAGCTCCTTTCCGGGACTTTCGCTTTCCCCCTCCCTAT
TGCCACGGCGGAACTCATCGCCGCCTGCCTTGCCCGCTGCTGGACAGGGGCTCGGCTGTTGGGCACTGAC
AATTCCGTGGTGTTGTCGGGGAAATCATCGTCCTTTCCTTGGCTGCTCGCCTGTGTTGCCACCTGGATTC
TGCGCGGGACGTCCTTCTGCTACGTCCCTTCGGCCCTCAATCCAGCGGACCTTCCTTCCCGCGGCCTGCT
GCCGGCTCTGCGGCCTCTTCCGCGTCTTCGCCTTCGCCCTCAGACGAGTCGGATCTCCCTTTGGGCCGCC
TCCCCGCGTCGACTTTAAGACCAATGACTTACAAGGCAGCTGTAGATCTTAGCCACTTTTTAAAAGAAAA
GGGGGGACTGGAAGGGCTAATTCACTCCCAACGAAGACAAGATCTGCTTTTTGCTTGTACTGGGTCTCTC
TGGTTAGACCAGATCTGAGCCTGGGAGCTCTCTGGCTAACTAGGGAACCCACTGCTTAAGCCTCAATAAA
GCTTGCCTTGAGTGCTTCAAGTAGTGTGTGCCCGTCTGTTGTGTGACTCTGGTAACTAGAGATCCCTCAG
ACCCTTTTAGTCAGTGTGGAAAATCTCTAGCAGTACGTATAGTAGTTCATGTCATCTTATTATTCAGTAT
TTATAACTTGCAAAGAAATGAATATCAGAGAGTGAGAGGAACTTGTTTATTGCAGCTTATAATGGTTACA
AATAAAGCAATAGCATCACAAATTTCACAAATAAAGCATTTTTTTCACTGCATTCTAGTTGTGGTTTGTC
CAAACTCATCAATGTATCTTATCATGTCTGGCTCTAGCTATCCCGCCCCTAACTCCGCCCATCCCGCCCC
TAACTCCGCCCAGTTCCGCCCATTCTCCGCCCCATGGCTGACTAATTTTTTTTATTTATGCAGAGGCCGA
GGCCGCCTCGGCCTCTGAGCTATTCCAGAAGTAGTGAGGAGGCTTTTTTGGAGGCCTAGGGACGTACCCA
ATTCGCCCTATAGTGAGTCGTATTACGCGCGCTCACTGGCCGTCGTTTTACAACGTCGTGACTGGGAAAA
CCCTGGCGTTACCCAACTTAATCGCCTTGCAGCACATCCCCCTTTCGCCAGCTGGCGTAATAGCGAAGAG
GCCCGCACCGATCGCCCTTCCCAACAGTTGCGCAGCCTGAATGGCGAATGGG
[124 nt withheld, positions 6563-6686]
C
[91 nt withheld, positions 6688-6778]
A
[49 nt withheld, positions 6780-6828]
CCTTTGACGTTGGAGTCCACGTTCTTT
[37 nt withheld, positions 6856-6892]
ACCCTATCTCGGTCTATTCTTTTGATTTATAAGGGATTTTGCCGATTTCGGCCTATTGGTTAAAAAATGA
GCTGATTTAACAAAAATTTAACGCGAATTTTAACAAAATATTAACGCTTACAATTTAGGTGGCACTTTTC
GGGGAAATGTGCGCGGAACCCCTATTTGTTTATTTTTCTAAATACATTCAAATATGTATCCGCTCATGAG
ACAATAACCCTGATAAATGCTTCAATAATATTGAAAAAGGAAGAGTATGAGTATTCAACATTTCCGTGTC
GCCCTTATTCCCTTTTTTGCGGCATTTTGCCTTCCTGTTTTTGCTCACCCAGAAACGCTGGTGAAAGTAA
AAGATGCTGAAGATCAGTTGGGTGCACGAGTGGGTTACATCGAACTGGATCTCAACAGCGGTAAGATCCT
TGAGAGTTTTCGCCCCGAAGAACGTTTTCCAATGATGAGCACTTTTAAAGTTCTGCTATGTGGCGCGGTA
TTATCCCGTATTGACGCCGGGCAAGAGCAACTCGGTCGCCGCATACACTATTCTCAGAATGACTTGGTTG
AGTACTCACCAGTCACAGAAAAGCATCTTACGGATGGCATGACAGTAAGAGAATTATGCAGTGCTGCCAT
AACCATGAGTGATAACACTGCGGCCAACTTACTTCTGACAACGATCGGAGGACCGAAGGAGCTAACCGCT
TTTTTGCACAACATGGGGGATCATGTAACTCGCCTTGATCGTTGGGAACCGGAGCTGAATGAAGCCATAC
CAAACGACGAGCGTGACACCACGATGCCTGTAGCAATGGCAACAACGTTGCGCAAACTATTAACTGGCGA
ACTACTTACTCTAGCTTCCCGGCAACAATTAATAGACTGGATGGAGGCGGATAAAGTTGCAGGACCACTT
CTGCGCTCGGCCCTTCCGGCTGGCTGGTTTATTGCTGATAAATCTGGAGCCGGTGAGCGTGGGTCTCGCG
GTATCATTGCAGCACTGGGGCCAGATGGTAAGCCCTCCCGTATCGTAGTTATCTACACGACGGGGAGTCA
GGCAACTATGGATGAACGAAATAGACAGATCGCTGAGATAGGTGCCTCACTGATTAAGCATTGGTAACTG
TCAGACCAAGTTTACTCATATATACTTTAGATTGATTTAAAACTTCATTTTTAATTTAAAAGGATCTAGG
TGAAGATCCTTTTTGATAATCTCATGACCAAAATCCCTTAACGTGAGTTTTCGTTCCACTGAGCGTCAGA
CCCCGTAGAAAAGATCAAAGGATCTTCTTGAGATCCTTTTTTTCTGCGCGTAATCTGCTGCTTGCAAACA
AAAAAACCACCGCTACCAGCGGTGGTTTGTTTGCCGGATCAAGAGCTACCAACTCTTTTTCCGAAGGTAA
CTGGCTTCAGCAGAGCGCAGATACCAAATACTGTTCTTCTAGTGTAGCCGTAGTTAGGCCACCACTTCAA
GAACTCTGTAGCACCGCCTACATACCTCGCTCTGCTAATCCTGTTACCAGTGGCTGCTGCCAGTGGCGAT
AAGTCGTGTCTTACCGGGTTGGACTCAAGACGATAGTTACCGGATAAGGCGCAGCGGTCGGGCTGAACGG
GGGGTTCGTGCACACAGCCCAGCTTGGAGCGAACGACCTACACCGAACTGAGATACCTACAGCGTGAGCT
ATGAGAAAGCGCCACGCTTCCCGAAGGGAGAAAGGCGGACAGGTATCCGGTAAGCGGCAGGGTCGGAACA
GGAGAGCGCACGAGGGAGCTTCCAGGGGGAAACGCCTGGTATCTTTATAGTCCTGTCGGGTTTCGCCACC
TCTGACTTGAGCGTCGATTTTTGTGATGCTCGTCAGGGGGGCGGAGCCTATGGAAAAACGCCAGCAACGC
GGCCTTTTTACGGTTCCTGGCCTTTTGCTGGCCTTTTGCTCACATGTTCTTTCCTGCGTTATCCCCTGAT
TCTGTGGATAACCGTATTACCGCCTTTGAGTGAGCTGATACCGCTCGCCGCAGCCGAACGACCGAGCGCA
GCGAGTCAGTGAGCGAGGAAGCGGAAGAGCGCCCAATACGCAAACCGCCTCTCCCCGCGCGTTGGCCGAT
TCATTAATGCAGCTGGCACGACAGGTTTCCCGACTGGAAAGCGGGCAGTGAGCGCAACGCAATTAATGTG
AGTTAGCTCACTCATTAGGCACCCCAGGCTTTACACTTTATGCTTCCGGCTCGTATGTTGTGTGGAATTG
TGAGCGGATAACAATTTCACACAGGAAACAGCTATGACCATGATTACGCCAAGCGCGCAATTAACCCTCA
CTAAAGGGAACAAAAGCTGGAGCTGCAAGC
