>Addgene plasmid #144247 | TFORF2843 | depositor partial sequence | sequence record 284856 | Insert
ACCGCCACCATGGAGCCTCCGGACCAGTGTAGCCAGTATATGACCAGCTTGCTCAGCCCTGCAGTCGACG
ACGAGAAAGAACTACAGGATATGAATGCTATGGTGCTGTCGCTTACTGAAGAGGTCAAAGAGGAGGAAGA
GGATGCACAGCCTGAGCCTGAGCAAGGCACAGCAGCAGGAGAAAAGTTAAAGTCGGCAGGAGCCCAAGGC
GGAGAAGAAAAAGATGGCGGCGGAGAAGAAAAAGATGGCGGCGGCGCCGGAGTTCCTGGCCACCTATGGG
AAGGAAACCTCGAGGGCACCAGCGGCAGCGATGGCAACGTTGAGGACAGCGACCAGAGCGAGAAGGAACC
TGGGCAGCAGTATTCGCGCCCACAGGGCGCCGTCGGGGGGCTGGAGCCTGGCAACGCGCAGCAGCCCAAC
GTCCACGCCTTCACCCCATTGCAGCTGCAGGAGCTGGAGTGCATTTTCCAACGCGAGCAGTTCCCCAGTG
AGTTCCTGCGAAGGAGGCTGGCAAGAAGCATGAATGTGACTGAACTCGCAGTGCAGATTTGGTTTGAGAA
TAGAAGAGCCAAATGGAGGAGACATCAGAGGGCATTAATGGCAAGAAACATGCTGCCCTTCATGGCAGTG
GGCCAGCCTGTCATGGTAACCGCAGCTGAGGCCATAACGGCACCCTTGTTCATCAGCGGGATGAGAGATG
ATTACTTCTGGGACCACAGCCATTCCAGCAGCCTGTGTTTCCCCATGCCACCCTTTCCTCCTCCGTCCTT
GCCCCTTCCACTCATGCTTCTTCCACCTATGCCACCCGCTGGCCAGGCTGAATTTGGCCCATTCCCTTTT
GTTATCGTGCCTTCTTTCACATTCCCCAATGTCTAGTAATGAACTAGTCCGTAACTTGAAAGTATTTCGA
TTTCTTGGCTTTATATATCTTGTGGAAAGGACGAGCCTGACATGGGCGCACCGAGAAT
