>Addgene plasmid #144247 | TFORF2843 | depositor partial sequence | sequence record 284857 | Barcode
GCCTGACATGGGCGCACCGAGAAT
